>Addgene plasmid #233367 | pAAV_hSyn_NES-Kinprola_PKA_T/A-mEGFP_WRPE-SV40 | addgene full sequence | sequence record 466644 | Addgene NGS Result
TGAAAGCTTATCGATAATCAACCTCTGGATTACAAAATTTGTGAAAGATTGACTGGTATTCTTAACTATG
TTGCTCCTTTTACGCTATGTGGATACGCTGCTTTAATGCCTTTGTATCATGCTATTGCTTCCCGTATGGC
TTTCATTTTCTCCTCCTTGTATAAATCCTGGTTGCTGTCTCTTTATGAGGAGTTGTGGCCCGTTGTCAGG
CAACGTGGCGTGGTGTGCACTGTGTTTGCTGACGCAACCCCCACTGGTTGGGGCATTGCCACCACCTGTC
AGCTCCTTTCCGGGACTTTCGCTTTCCCCCTCCCTATTGCCACGGCGGAACTCATCGCCGCCTGCCTTGC
CCGCTGCTGGACAGGGGCTCGGCTGTTGGGCACTGACAATTCCGTGGTGTTGTCGGGGAAATCATCGTCC
TTTCCTTGGCTGCTCGCCTGTGTTGCCACCTGGATTCTGCGCGGGACGTCCTTCTGCTACGTCCCTTCGG
CCCTCAATCCAGCGGACCTTCCTTCCCGCGGCCTGCTGCCGGCTCTGCGGCCTCTTCCGCGTCTTCGCCT
TCGCCCTCAGACGAGTCGGATCTCCCTTTGGGCCGCCTCCCCGCATCGATACCGTCGACCTCGACCCGGG
CGGCCGCTTCGAGCAGACATGATAAGATACATTGATGAGTTTGGACAAACCACAACTAGAATGCAGTGAA
AAAAATGCTTTATTTGTGAAATTTGTGATGCTATTGCTTTATTTGTAACCATTATAAGCTGCAATAAACA
AGTTAACAACAACAATTGCATTCATTTTATGTTTCAGGTTCAGGGGGAGATGTGGGAGGTTTTTTAAAGC
AAGTAAAACCTCTACAAATGTGGTAAAATCGATAAGGATCTTCCTAGAGCATGGCTACGTAGATAAGTAG
CATGGCGGGTTAATCATTAACTACAAGGAACCCCTAGTGATGGAGTTGGCCACTCCCTCTCTGCGCGCTC
GCTCGCTCACTGAGGCCGGGCGACCAAAGGTCGCCCGACGCCCGGGCTTTGCCCGGGCGGCCTCAGTGAG
CGAGCGAGCGCGCAGCTGCATTAATGAATCGGCCAACGCGCGGGGAGAGGCGGTTTGCGTATTGGGCGCT
CTTCCGCTTCCTCGCTCACTGACTCGCTGCGCTCGGTCGTTCGGCTGCGGCGAGCGGTATCAGCTCACTC
AAAGGCGGTAATACGGTTATCCACAGAATCAGGGGATAACGCAGGAAAGAACATGTGAGCAAAAGGCCAG
CAAAAGGCCAGGAACCGTAAAAAGGCCGCGTTGCTGGCGTTTTTCCATAGGCTCCGCCCCCCTGACGAGC
ATCACAAAAATCGACGCTCAAGTCAGAGGTGGCGAAACCCGACAGGACTATAAAGATACCAGGCGTTTCC
CCCTGGAAGCTCCCTCGTGCGCTCTCCTGTTCCGACCCTGCCGCTTACCGGATACCTGTCCGCCTTTCTC
CCTTCGGGAAGCGTGGCGCTTTCTCATAGCTCACGCTGTAGGTATCTCAGTTCGGTGTAGGTCGTTCGCT
CCAAGCTGGGCTGTGTGCACGAACCCCCCGTTCAGCCCGACCGCTGCGCCTTATCCGGTAACTATCGTCT
TGAGTCCAACCCGGTAAGACACGACTTATCGCCACTGGCAGCAGCCACTGGTAACAGGATTAGCAGAGCG
AGGTATGTAGGCGGTGCTACAGAGTTCTTGAAGTGGTGGCCTAACTACGGCTACACTAGAAGAACAGTAT
TTGGTATCTGCGCTCTGCTGAAGCCAGTTACCTTCGGAAAAAGAGTTGGTAGCTCTTGATCCGGCAAACA
AACCACCGCTGGTAGCGGTGGTTTTTTTGTTTGCAAGCAGCAGATTACGCGCAGAAAAAAAGGATCTCAA
GAAGATCCTTTGATCTTTTCTACGGGGTCTGACGCTCAGTGGAACGAAAACTCACGTTAAGGGATTTTGG
TCATGAGATTATCAAAAAGGATCTTCACCTAGATCCTTTTAAATTAAAAATGAAGTTTTAAATCAATCTA
AAGTATATATGAGTAAACTTGGTCTGACAGTTACCAATGCTTAATCAGTGAGGCACCTATCTCAGCGATC
TGTCTATTTCGTTCATCCATAGTTGCCTGACTCCCCGTCGTGTAGATAACTACGATACGGGAGGGCTTAC
CATCTGGCCCCAGTGCTGCAATGATACCGCGAGACCCACGCTCACCGGCTCCAGATTTATCAGCAATAAA
CCAGCCAGCCGGAAGGGCCGAGCGCAGAAGTGGTCCTGCAACTTTATCCGCCTCCATCCAGTCTATTAAT
TGTTGCCGGGAAGCTAGAGTAAGTAGTTCGCCAGTTAATAGTTTGCGCAACGTTGTTGCCATTGCTACAG
GCATCGTGGTGTCACGCTCGTCGTTTGGTATGGCTTCATTCAGCTCCGGTTCCCAACGATCAAGGCGAGT
TACATGATCCCCCATGTTGTGCAAAAAAGCGGTTAGCTCCTTCGGTCCTCCGATCGTTGTCAGAAGTAAG
TTGGCCGCAGTGTTATCACTCATGGTTATGGCAGCACTGCATAATTCTCTTACTGTCATGCCATCCGTAA
GATGCTTTTCTGTGACTGGTGAGTACTCAACCAAGTCATTCTGAGAATAGTGTATGCGGCGACCGAGTTG
CTCTTGCCCGGCGTCAATACGGGATAATACCGCGCCACATAGCAGAACTTTAAAAGTGCTCATCATTGGA
AAACGTTCTTCGGGGCGAAAACTCTCAAGGATCTTACCGCTGTTGAGATCCAGTTCGATGTAACCCACTC
GTGCACCCAACTGATCTTCAGCATCTTTTACTTTCACCAGCGTTTCTGGGTGAGCAAAAACAGGAAGGCA
AAATGCCGCAAAAAAGGGAATAAGGGCGACACGGAAATGTTGAATACTCATACTCTTCCTTTTTCAATAT
TATTGAAGCATTTATCAGGGTTATTGTCTCATGAGCGGATACATATTTGAATGTATTTAGAAAAATAAAC
AAATAGGGGTTCCGCGCACATTTCCCCGAAAAGTGCCACCTAAATTGTAAGCGTTAATATTTTGTTAAAA
TTCGCGTTAAATTTTTGTTAAATCAGCTCATTTTTTAACCAATAGGCCGAAATCGGCAAAATCCCTTATA
AATCAAAAGAATAGACCGAGATAGGGT
[37 nt withheld, positions 3178-3214]
AAAGAACGTGGACTCCAACGTCAAAGG
[49 nt withheld, positions 3242-3290]
T
[91 nt withheld, positions 3292-3382]
G
[124 nt withheld, positions 3384-3507]
CCCATTCGCCATTCAGGCTGCGCAACTGTTGGGAAGGGCGATCGGTGCGGGCCTCTTCGCTATTACGCCA
GCTGCGCGCTCGCTCGCTCACTGAGGCCGCCCGGGCAAAGCCCGGGCGTCGGGCGACCTTTGGTCGCCCG
GCCTCAGTGAGCGAGCGAGCGCGCAGAGAGGGAGTGGCCAACTCCATCACTAGGGGTTCCTTGTAGTTAA
TGATTAACCCGCCATGCTACTTATCTACGTAGCCATGCTCTAGGAAGATCTCTGCAGAGGGCCCTGCGTA
TGAGTGCAAGTGGGTTTTAGGACCAGGATGAGGCGGGGTGGGGGTGCCTACCTGACGACCGACCCCGACC
CACTGGACAAGCACCCAACCCCCATTCCCCAAATTGCGCATCCCCTATCAGAGAGGGGGAGGGGAAACAG
GATGCGGCGAGGCGCGTGCGCACTGCCAGCTTCAGCACCGCGGACAGTGCCTTCGCCCCCGCCTGGCGGC
GCGCGCCACCGCCGCCTCAGCACTGAAGGCGCGCTGACGTCACTCGCCGGTCCCCCGCAAACTCCCCTTC
CCGGCCACCTTGGTCGCGTCCGCGCCGCCGCCGGCCCAGCCGGACCGCACCACGCGAGGCGCGAGATAGG
GGGGCACGGGCGCGACCATCTGCGCTGCGGCGCCGGCGACTCAGCGCTGCCTCAGTCTGCGGTGGGCAGC
GGAGGAGTCGTGTCGTGCCTGAGAGCGCAGTCGAATTCAAGCTGCTAGCAAGGATCCACCCGCCACCATG
CTGCAGAACGAGCTTGCTCTTAAGTTGGCTGGACTTGATATTAACAAGACTGGAGGTTCTGACGTCGGCC
GCAAGCTGATCATCGATCAGAACGTTTTTATCGAGGGTACGCTGCCGATGGGTGTCGTCCGCCCGCTGAC
TGAAGTCGAGATGGACCATTACCGCGAGCCGTTCCTGAATCCTGTTGACCGCGAGCCACTGTGGCGCTTC
CCAAACGAGCTGCCAATCGCCGGTGAGCCAGCGAACATCGTCGCGCTGGTCGAAGAATACATGGACTGGC
TGCACCAGTCCCCTGTCCCGAAGCTGCTGTTCTGGGGCACCCCAGGCGTTCTGATCCCACCGGCCGAAGC
CGCTCGCCTGGCCAAAAGCCTGCCTAACTGCAAGGCTGTGGACATCGGCCCGGGTCTGAATCTGCTGCAA
GAAGACAACCCGGACCTGATCGGCAGCGAGATCGCGCGCTGGCTGTCTACTCTGGAGATTGGTGGCACCG
GTGGCTCTGGCGGTACCGGTGGCTCTGGCGGTTCTATCGGTACTGGCTTTCCATTCGACCCCCATTATGT
GGAAGTCCTGGGCGAGCGCATGCACTACGTCGATGTTGGTCCGCGCGATGGCACCCCTGTGCTGTTCCTG
CACGGTAACCCGACCTCCTCCTACGTGTGGCGCAACATCATCCCGCATGTTGCACCGACCCATCGCTGCA
TTGCTCCAGACCTGATCGGTATGGGCAAATCCGACAAACCAGACCTGGGTTATTTCTTCGACGACCACGT
CCGCTTCATGGATGCCTTCATCGAAGCCCTGGGTCTGGAAGAGGTCGTCCTGGTCATTCACGACTGGGGC
TCCGCTCTGGGTTTCCACTGGGCCAAGCGCAATCCAGAGCGCGTCAAAGGTATTGCATTTATGGAGTTCA
TCCGCCCTATCCCGACCTGGGACGAATGGGCTCCGGGTTCTCTGCGTCGCGCCGCCCTGGTGGACCCTCC
TCCTCCGCCACCGCCACCACCGCCGCCGCCGCCACCACCACCTCCTCCGCCTCCTCCACCACCACCGCCA
CCGCCTCCACCACCTGGCGGCAGCGCCTGTGACTATCATTTAGGAAACATTTCAAGACTGTCAAATAAGC
ATTTCCAAATACTACTAGGAGAAGACGGTAACCTTTTATTGAATGACATTTCCACTAATGGGACCTGGTT
AAATGGGCAAAAAGTCGAGAAGAACAGCTATCAGTTACTGTCTCAAGGTGATGAAATAACCGTTGGTGTA
GGCGTGGAATCAGATATTTTATCTCTGGTCATTTTCATAAACGACAAATTTAAGCAGTGCCTCGAGCAGA
ACAAAGTTGATCGCGGTGGCGGTATGCATAAGTTTTCTCAAGAACAGATCGGCGAAAACATTGTGTGCAG
GGTCATTTGTACCACGGGTCAAATTCCCATCCGAGATTTGTCAGCTGATATTTCACAAGTGCTTAAGGAA
AAACGATCCATAAAGAAAGTTTGGACATTTGGTAGAAACCCAGGTTCTGCCAAGGAGACCTTCCAGGCCT
TCCGCAGCGGAGGTTCTATGGTGAGCAAGGGCGAGGAGCTGTTCACCGGGGTGGTGCCCATCCTGGTCGA
GCTGGACGGCGACGTAAACGGCCACAAGTTCAGCGTGTCCGGCGAGGGCGAGGGCGATGCCACCTACGGC
AAGCTGACCCTGAAGTTCATCTGCACCACCGGCAAGCTGCCCGTGCCCTGGCCCACCCTCGTGACCACCC
TGACCTACGGCGTGCAGTGCTTCAGCCGCTACCCCGACCACATGAAGCAGCACGACTTCTTCAAGTCCGC
CATGCCCGAAGGCTACGTCCAGGAGCGCACCATCTTCTTCAAGGACGACGGCAACTACAAGACCCGCGCC
GAGGTGAAGTTCGAGGGCGACACCCTGGTGAACCGCATCGAGCTGAAGGGCATCGACTTCAAGGAGGACG
GCAACATCCTGGGGCACAAGCTGGAGTACAACTACAACAGCCACAACGTCTATATCATGGCCGACAAGCA
GAAGAACGGCATCAAGGTGAACTTCAAGATCCGCCACAACATCGAGGACGGCAGCGTGCAGCTCGCCGAC
CACTACCAGCAGAACACCCCCATCGGCGACGGCCCCGTGCTGCTGCCCGACAACCACTACCTGAGCACCC
AGTCCAAACTGAGCAAAGACCCCAACGAGAAGCGCGATCACATGGTCCTGCTGGAGTTCGTGACCGCCGC
CGGGATCACTCTCGGCATGGACGAGCTGTACAAG
Features (pLannotate 1.2.2; 18 found; start..end, strand, type, name):
     16..604     +  misc_feature   WPRE: woodchuck hepatitis virus posttranscriptional regulatory element
    605..624     +  misc_feature   MCS (fragment): pBluescript multiple cloning site
    653..774     -  polyA_signal   SV40 poly(A) signal: SV40 polyadenylation signal
    797..865     -  CDS            large T antigen (fragment): large T antigen from SV40 (simian virus 40)
    936..1069    +  repeat_region  AAV2 ITR: inverted terminal repeat of adeno-associated virus serotype 2 inverted
   1063..1119    -  CDS            lacI (fragment): lac repressor; lacI; The lac repressor binds to the lac operator to inhibit transcription in E. coli. This inhibition can be relieved by adding lactose or isopropyl-β-D-thiogalactopyranoside (IPTG).
   1302..1890    -  rep_origin     ori: high-copy-number ColE1/pMB1/pBR322/pUC origin of replication
   2061..2921    -  CDS            AmpR: β-lactamase; bla; confers resistance to ampicillin, carbenicillin, and related antibiotics
   2922..3026    -  promoter       AmpR promoter: bla
   3079..3507    -  rep_origin     f1 ori (sequence partly withheld): f1 bacteriophage origin of replication; arrow indicates direction of (+) strand synthesis
   3512..3581    -  CDS            lacZα (fragment): LacZα fragment of β-galactosidase; lacZ fragment
   3576..3708    -  repeat_region  AAV2 ITR (fragment): inverted terminal repeat of adeno-associated virus serotype 2 inverted
   3790..4237    +  promoter       hSyn promoter: human synapsin I promoter; confers neuron-specific expression (Kügler et al., 2003)
   4338..4757    +  CDS            HaloTag® (fragment): modified bacterial dehalogenase that forms covalent bonds with chloroalkane derivatives
   4803..5216    +  CDS            HaloTag® (fragment): modified bacterial dehalogenase that forms covalent bonds with chloroalkane derivatives
   5352..5621    +  CDS            RAD53 (fragment): RAD53_YEAST - Also known as MEC2, SAD1, SPK1. Experimental evidence at protein level: Swiss-Prot protein existence level 1. Controls S-phase checkpoint as well as G1 and G2 DNA damage checkpoints. Phosphorylates proteins on serine, threonine, and tyrosine. Prevents entry into anaphase and mitotic exit after DNA damage via regulation of the Polo kinase CDC5. Seems to be involved in the phosphorylation of RPH1. From Saccharomyces cerevisiae (strain ATCC 204508 / S288c) (Baker's yeast).
   5637..5789    +  CDS            RAD53 (fragment): RAD53_YEAST - Also known as MEC2, SAD1, SPK1. Experimental evidence at protein level: Swiss-Prot protein existence level 1. Controls S-phase checkpoint as well as G1 and G2 DNA damage checkpoints. Phosphorylates proteins on serine, threonine, and tyrosine. Prevents entry into anaphase and mitotic exit after DNA damage via regulation of the Polo kinase CDC5. Seems to be involved in the phosphorylation of RPH1. From Saccharomyces cerevisiae (strain ATCC 204508 / S288c) (Baker's yeast).
   5835..6551    +  CDS            mEGFP: mEGFP is a basic (constitutively fluorescent) green fluorescent protein published in 2002, derived from Aequorea victoria. It has moderate acid sensitivity.
