[The description below was written by a language model from this plasmid's Addgene catalogue record and pLannotate feature annotations shown in this document.]
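Description:
pAAV_hSyn_NES-Kinprola_PKA_T/A-mEGFP_WRPE-SV40 is an AAV transfer plasmid built on the pAAV-syn backbone for expressing a negative-control version of a protein kinase A activity recorder in neurons. It is maintained in E. coli through a high-copy ColE1/pUC-type origin and an ampicillin resistance gene (β-lactamase with its own promoter). An f1 phage origin is also present, along with small lacI and lacZα remnants of the parent vector. Two AAV2 inverted terminal repeats flank the expression cassette. These are the cis elements needed for the cassette to be replicated and packaged into recombinant AAV particles when helper functions are supplied in trans.

Between the ITRs, the human synapsin I promoter drives neuron-restricted transcription of a synthetic fusion of about 2.3 kb. According to the record, this consists of an N-terminal nuclear export signal, which should keep the protein out of the nucleus, then Kinprola_PKA carrying a T/A mutation, and a C-terminal mEGFP for visualising expression. The feature annotation detects two separate HaloTag-derived segments followed by two segments matching yeast RAD53. This suggests a rearranged or split HaloTag joined to a RAD53-derived module, although the record does not spell out the design. HaloTag reacts covalently with chloroalkane ligands, in keeping with the associated publication's theme of recording kinase activity by chemical labelling. The record describes the T/A variant as inactive, so it serves as the control for the functional recorder. A WPRE follows the coding sequence to enhance transcript stability and expression, and an SV40 polyadenylation signal lies downstream, though it is annotated on the reverse strand. The construct is intended for AAV transduction of neurons.
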