Addgene plasmid #233367: pAAV_hSyn_NES-Kinprola_PKA_T/A-mEGFP_WRPE-SV40
Purpose: hSyn1 driven expression of the inactive PKA activity recorder negative control with T/A mutation Kinprola_PKA fused to mEGFP for neuronal expression through AAV transduction
Depositing lab: Kai Johnsson. Depositing organization: Max Planck Institute for Medical Research. Publication: Molecular recording of cellular protein kinase activity with chemical labeling. Sun DE, Ng SW, Zheng Y, Xie S, Schwan N, Breuer P, Hoffmann DC, Michel J, Azorin DD, Boonekamp KE, Winkler F, Wick W, Boutros M, Li Y, Johnsson K. Nat Chem Biol. 2025 Jul 10. doi: 10.1038/s41589-025-01949-6. PubMed 40640555.
Backbone
  Vector backbone: pAAV-syn
  Backbone size w/o insert (bp): 4274
  Vector type: AAV
Growth in bacteria
  Bacterial resistance: Ampicillin, 100 μg/mL
  Growth temperature: 30°C
  Growth strain: NEB Stable
  Copy number: High Copy
Gene/Insert
  Gene/Insert name: NES-Kinprola_PKA_T/A-mEGFP
  Species: Synthetic
  Insert size (bp): 2277
  Promoter: hSyn1
  Tag / fusion protein: NES (N terminal on insert); mEGFP (C terminal on insert)
  Cloning method: Gibson Cloning
Terms and licenses: Academic/Nonprofit Terms; Industry Terms: Not Available to Industry
Depositor comments: Please visit https://doi.org/10.1101/2024.09.11.611894 for bioRxiv preprint.
How to cite: pAAV_hSyn_NES-Kinprola_PKA_T/A-mEGFP_WRPE-SV40 was a gift from Kai Johnsson (Addgene plasmid # 233367 ; http://n2t.net/addgene:233367 ; RRID:Addgene_233367)
